Addgene plasmid #20900: pCSP1-HA-xEcto
Depositing lab: Stefano Piccolo. Depositing organization: University of Padua. Publication: Germ-layer specification and control of cell growth by Ectodermin, a Smad4 ubiquitin ligase. Dupont S, Zacchigna L, Cordenonsi M, Soligo S, Adorno M, Rugge M, Piccolo S. Cell. 2005 Apr 8. 121(1):87-99. 10.1016/j.cell.2005.01.033 PubMed 15820681.
Backbone
  Vector backbone: pCSP1
  Backbone size w/o insert (bp): 4800
  Vector type: Mammalian Expression
Growth in bacteria
  Bacterial resistance: Ampicillin, 100 μg/mL
  Growth temperature: 37°C
  Growth strain: DH5alpha
  Copy number: High Copy
Gene/Insert
  Gene/Insert name: Ectodermin (alt names: Tif1gamma; Transcriptional Intermediary Factor 1 gamma; TRIM33)
  Species: X. laevis (frog)
  Insert size (bp): 4000
  Mutation: contains full unsequenced 3' UTR
  Entrez Gene: trim33 (a.k.a. ecto, ptc7, rfg7, tf1g, tif1g, tif1gamma, tifgamma)
  Tag / fusion protein: HA (N terminal on insert)
  Cloning method: Restriction Enzyme; 5′ cloning site BamHI (not destroyed); 3′ cloning site NotI (not destroyed)
  Sequencing primers: 5′ SP6; 3′ T3
Terms and licenses: Academic/Nonprofit Terms; Industry Terms: Not Available to Industry
Depositor comments: For Xenopus embryo mRNA microinjections, cut AscI and transcribe SP6.
How to cite: pCSP1-HA-xEcto was a gift from Stefano Piccolo (Addgene plasmid # 20900 ; http://n2t.net/addgene:20900 ; RRID:Addgene_20900)
