[The description below was written by a language model from this plasmid's Addgene catalogue record.]
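Description:
pCSP1-HA-xEcto is a mammalian expression plasmid built on the pCSP1 backbone (about 4.8 kb without insert) that carries the Xenopus laevis Ectodermin cDNA, also known as TIF1gamma or TRIM33. It is maintained as a high-copy plasmid in E. coli under ampicillin selection. The record does not include a feature table, so the origin of replication and the promoter that drives expression in mammalian cells are not stated.

The insert is roughly 4 kb and was cloned between BamHI and NotI sites, both of which remain intact. An HA epitope tag is fused to the N terminus of the protein, allowing it to be detected or immunoprecipitated with anti-HA antibodies. The insert retains the full 3' UTR of the transcript, which the depositor notes has not been sequenced. SP6 and T3 are listed as the flanking sequencing primers. The depositor's comments show that the SP6 promoter upstream of the insert is functional for in vitro transcription: the plasmid can be linearised with AscI and transcribed with SP6 polymerase to produce synthetic mRNA for microinjection into Xenopus embryos.

The construct therefore serves two purposes: expressing tagged frog Ectodermin in cultured cells, and providing a template for mRNA used in gain-of-function experiments in embryos. The associated publication describes Ectodermin as a ubiquitin ligase for Smad4 that is involved in germ-layer specification and the control of cell growth. This suggests the plasmid was used to study how the protein modulates Smad4-dependent signalling during early development.
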