>Addgene plasmid #20900 | pCSP1-HA-xEcto | addgene partial sequence | sequence record 26688 | SP6 5'-ATTTAGGTGACACTATAG-3'
NANTGTNTTTTCGGATCATGGCCACCATGTACCCCTACGACGTCCCCGACTACGCTAACAAAGGAGGAGG
TGGCGGTGGGGGAGAGACCGAGGGGGACGCGAGCAGCAATAATAACAACAATAGTAATGGCGCCGGGGAG
ACCGGCAGTCCTGGTGAGACAGAGAGCCAAGCCGTGGAGGAGCCGGAGAGTGCTGAGAAGGCCCCCGTTG
CGGCGGTCCCTACAGATACCCCGGCAGAGGAAAACCCTGCCCCGTCCTCCTCGTCAGTGGCCTCTTCTTC
TGCTACTCCTGCATCATCTTCCTCGTCTCCTCTAGTGGTGAACTTACTGGATACGTGCGCTGTGTGTAAG
CTCAGCCTGCAAAGCCGGGACACTGAGCCCAAGCTCCTGCCATGTTTGCACTCATTCTGTCGCCGCTGTC
TGCCTGAGCCCGAGAGGCAGCTCAGTGTCCCTGGTGGAACTAATGGAGACATCCAGCAAGTTGGTGTAAT
AAGGTGCCTAGTGTGCAGACAAGAATGCAGGCAGATTGATCTAGTGGATAATTATTTTGTAAAAGACGCG
TCGGAAGCACCAAACACTGATGAAAAGTCTGAACAGGTTTGCACAAGTTGTGAAGATAATGCAAGTGCAG
TTGGGTTTTGTGTGGAATGTGGGGAATGGCTCTGCAAGACATGCANAGAAGCCCACCAAAGGGTTAAATT
CACAAAAGACCNCTNCNTACNAATAAAGAAGATGTATCCTCCGAATCTGTGGAACTTCTGGTCAACGTCC
AGTTTTTTGTCCGGTCCNAAACANAACAGCTCAATTNTTTTTGAAAATGTGACC
